Addgene plasmid #49532: Twitch-3 pcDNA3
Purpose: Fluorescent reporter for calcium signaling
Depositing lab: Oliver Griesbeck. Publication: Optimized ratiometric calcium sensors for functional in vivo imaging of neurons and T lymphocytes. Thestrup T, Litzlbauer J, Bartholomaus I, Mues M, Russo L, Dana H, Kovalchuk Y, Liang Y, Kalamakis G, Laukat Y, Becker S, Witte G, Geiger A, Allen T, Rome LC, Chen TW, Kim DS, Garaschuk O, Griesinger C, Griesbeck O. Nat Methods. 2014 Jan 5. doi: 10.1038/nmeth.2773. PubMed 24390440.
Backbone
  Vector backbone: pcDNA3
  Backbone manufacturer: Invitrogen
  Backbone size w/o insert (bp): 5400
  Total vector size (bp): 7000
  Vector type: Mammalian Expression
  Selectable markers: Neomycin (select with G418)
Growth in bacteria
  Bacterial resistance: Ampicillin, 100 μg/mL
  Growth temperature: 37°C
  Growth strain: XL1 Blue
  Copy number: Low Copy
Gene/Insert
  Gene/Insert name: Twitch-3 (alt name: TW2B)
  Species: Opsanus tau
  Insert size (bp): 1671
  Promoter: CMV
  Tag / fusion protein: ECFP (N terminal on insert); cpCit174 (C terminal on insert)
  Cloning method: Restriction Enzyme; 5′ cloning site BamHI (not destroyed); 3′ cloning site NotI (not destroyed)
  Sequencing primers: 5′ CMV; 3′ BGHrev
Terms and licenses: Academic/Nonprofit Terms; Industry Terms: Not Available to Industry
How to cite: Twitch-3 pcDNA3 was a gift from Oliver Griesbeck (Addgene plasmid # 49532 ; http://n2t.net/addgene:49532 ; RRID:Addgene_49532)
