[The description below was written by a language model from this plasmid's Addgene catalogue record and pLannotate feature annotations shown in this document.]
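Description:
Twitch-3 pcDNA3 is a mammalian expression plasmid built on the Invitrogen pcDNA3 backbone that encodes Twitch-3 (also called TW2B), a genetically encoded ratiometric fluorescent calcium indicator. The sequenced construct is about 7.1 kb. It is maintained in E. coli through a ColE1/pUC-type origin and selected with ampicillin via the β-lactamase gene. The catalogue lists it as low copy, although the annotation tool describes the origin as a high-copy type. An f1 origin is also present. For selecting stably transfected mammalian cells, an SV40 early promoter drives the neomycin phosphotransferase gene, which confers G418 resistance, and this cassette is terminated by an SV40 polyadenylation signal.

The sensor coding sequence, roughly 1.7 kb, was cloned between BamHI and NotI sites. It sits downstream of the CMV immediate early enhancer and promoter and upstream of the bovine growth hormone polyadenylation signal. Flanking T7 and SP6 promoters are part of the backbone. The open reading frame is a three-part fusion: ECFP at the N terminus, a short calcium-binding fragment of troponin C in the middle, and a circularly permuted yellow fluorescent protein at the C terminus. The catalogue gives the troponin C source as the toadfish Opsanus tau, whereas the automated annotation matched this segment to a lungfish homologue. Likewise, the catalogue names the acceptor cpCit174 (a circularly permuted Citrine), while the annotation labels it as the closely related cp173Venus. Calcium binding to the troponin C domain changes the conformation of the fusion and alters FRET between the cyan donor and yellow acceptor, giving a ratiometric readout. The plasmid is intended for expressing this reporter in mammalian cells to image calcium signaling.
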