Features (pLannotate 1.2.2; 23 found; start..end, strand, type, name):
      1..380     +  enhancer       CMV enhancer: human cytomegalovirus immediate early enhancer
    381..584     +  promoter       CMV promoter: human cytomegalovirus (CMV) immediate early promoter
    580..613     +  LTR            5' LTR (truncated) (fragment): truncated 5' long terminal repeat (LTR) from HIV-1
    629..647     +  promoter       T7 promoter: promoter for bacteriophage T7 RNA polymerase
    698..1375    +  CDS            Enhanced Cyan-Emitting GFP: Enhanced Cyan-Emitting GFP is a basic (constitutively fluorescent) cyan fluorescent protein published in 2002, derived from Aequorea victoria.
   1391..1531    +  CDS            TNNC2_PRODO (fragment): Experimental evidence at protein level: Swiss-Prot protein existence level 1. Troponin is the central regulatory protein of striated muscle contraction. Tn consists of three components: Tn-I which is the inhibitor of actomyosin ATPase, Tn-T which contains the binding site for tropomyosin and Tn-C. The binding of calcium to Tn-C abolishes the inhibitory action of Tn on actin filaments. From Protopterus dolloi (Slender lungfish).
   1616..2347    +  CDS            cp173Venus: circularly permuted form of the Venus yellow fluorescent protein (Nagai et al., 2004) efficient FRET acceptor for CFP
   2414..2432    -  promoter       SP6 promoter: promoter for bacteriophage SP6 RNA polymerase
   2458..2682    +  polyA_signal   bGH poly(A) signal: bovine growth hormone polyadenylation signal
   2686..2707    +  promoter       SV40 promoter (fragment): SV40 enhancer and early promoter
   2728..3156    +  rep_origin     f1 ori (sequence partly withheld): f1 bacteriophage origin of replication; arrow indicates direction of (+) strand synthesis
   3170..3499    +  promoter       SV40 promoter: SV40 enhancer and early promoter
   3566..4357    +  CDS            neo: KKA2_KLEPN - Also known as kan, nptII. Experimental evidence at protein level: Swiss-Prot protein existence level 1. Resistance to kanamycin, neomycin, paromomycin, ribostamycin, butirosin and gentamicin B. From Klebsiella pneumoniae.
   4381..4539    +  CDS            ble (fragment): BLE_KLEPN - Experimental evidence at protein level: Swiss-Prot protein existence level 1. Binding protein with a strong affinity to the bleomycin family of antibiotics. Binds to CL990; an antimitotic-antibiotic compound. From Klebsiella pneumoniae.
   4534..4655    +  polyA_signal   SV40 poly(A) signal: SV40 polyadenylation signal
   4728..4744    -  protein_bind   lac operator: The lac repressor binds to the lac operator to inhibit transcription in E. coli. This inhibition can be relieved by adding lactose or isopropyl-β-D-thiogalactopyranoside (IPTG). lac repressor encoded by lacI
   4752..4782    -  promoter       lac promoter: promoter for the E. coli lac operon
   4797..4818    -  protein_bind   CAP binding site: CAP binding activates transcription in the presence of cAMP. E. coli catabolite activator protein
   4831..4923    -  CDS            lacI (fragment): lac repressor; lacI; The lac repressor binds to the lac operator to inhibit transcription in E. coli. This inhibition can be relieved by adding lactose or isopropyl-β-D-thiogalactopyranoside (IPTG).
   5106..5694    -  rep_origin     ori: high-copy-number ColE1/pMB1/pBR322/pUC origin of replication
   5865..6725    -  CDS            AmpR: β-lactamase; bla; confers resistance to ampicillin, carbenicillin, and related antibiotics
   6726..6830    -  promoter       AmpR promoter: bla
   6889..6941    -  misc_feature   bom (fragment): basis of mobility region from pBR322
>Addgene plasmid #49532 | Twitch-3 pcDNA3 | addgene full sequence | sequence record 314082 | Addgene NGS Result
GACATTGATTATTGACTAGTTATTAATAGTAATCAATTACGGGGTCATTAGTTCATAGCCCATATATGGA
GTTCCGCGTTACATAACTTACGGTAAATGGCCCGCCTGGCTGACCGCCCAACGACCCCCGCCCATTGACG
TCAATAATGACGTATGTTCCCATAGTAACGCCAATAGGGACTTTCCATTGACGTCAATGGGTGGAGTATT
TACGGTAAACTGCCCACTTGGCAGTACATCAAGTGTATCATATGCCAAGTACGCCCCCTATTGACGTCAA
TGACGGTAAATGGCCCGCCTGGCATTATGCCCAGTACATGACCTTATGGGACTTTCCTACTTGGCAGTAC
ATCTACGTATTAGTCATCGCTATTACCATGGTGATGCGGTTTTGGCAGTACATCAATGGGCGTGGATAGC
GGTTTGACTCACGGGGATTTCCAAGTCTCCACCCCATTGACGTCAATGGGAGTTTGTTTTGGCACCAAAA
TCAACGGGACTTTCCAAAATGTCGTAACAACTCCGCCCCATTGACGCAAATGGGCGGTAGGCGTGTACGG
TGGGAGGTCTATATAAGCAGAGCTCTCTGGCTAACTAGAGAACCCACTGCTTACTGGCTTATCGAAATTA
ATACGACTCACTATAGGGAGACCCAAGCTTGGTACCGAGCTCGGATCCCGCGGCCGCCACCATGGTGAGC
AAGGGCGAGGAGCTGTTCACCGGGGTGGTGCCCATCCTGGTCGAGCTGGACGGCGACGTAAACGGCCACA
AGTTCAGCGTGCGCGGCGAGGGCGAGGGCGATGCCACCAACGGCAAGCTGACCCTGAAGTTCATCTGCAC
CACCGGCAAGCTGCCCGTGCCCTGGCCCACCCTCGTGACCACCCTGACCTGGGGCGTGCAGTGCTTCAGC
CGCTACCCCGACCACATGAAGCAGCACGACTTCTTCAAGTCCGCCATGCCCGAAGGCTACGTCCAGGAGC
GTACCATCTTCTTCAAGGACGACGGCAACTACAAGACCCGCGCCGAGGTGAAGTTCGAGGGCGACACCCT
GGTGAACCGCATCGAGCTGAAGGGCATCGACTTCAAGGAGGACGGCAACATCCTGGGGCACAAGCTGGAG
TACAACTACATCAGCCACAACGTCTATATCACCGCCGACAAGCAGAAGAACGGCATCAAGGCCCACTTCA
AGATCCGCCACAACATCGAGGACGGCAGCGTGCAGCTCGCCGACCACTACCAGCAGAACACCCCCATCGG
CGACGGCCCCGTGCTGCTGCCCGACAACCACTACCTGAGCACCCAGTCCAAGCTGAGCAAAGACCCCAAC
GAGAAGCGCGATCACATGGTCCTGCTGGAGTTCGTGACCGCCGCCCGCATGCAAGATGCTAGCGAAGAAG
AGCTATCAGAGTGCTTTCGCATTTTTGACAAGGATGGAAATGGTTTCATCGACAGGGAGGAATTTGGAGA
CATCATCCGCCTTACTGGAGAACAGCTCACAGATGAAGATCCCGATGAGATATTTGGAGATTCAGACACA
GACAAAAATGGAAGGATTGACTTTGATGAGTTCCTGAAGATGGTGGAGAATGTCCAGCCTCTGGCCGAGC
TCATGGGCGGCGTGCAGCTCGCCGACCACTACCAGCAGAACACCCCCATCGGCGACGGCCCCGTGCTGCT
GCCCGACAACCACTACCTGAGCTACCAGTCCAAGCTGAGCAAAGACCCCAACGAGAAGCGCGATCACATG
GTCCTGCTGGAGTTCGTGACCGCCGCCGGGATCACTCTCGGCATGGACGAGCTGTACAAGGGCGGTACCG
GCGGCAGCATGGTGAGCAAGGGCGAGGAGCTGTTCACCGGGGTGGTGCCCATCCTGGTCGAGCTGGACGG
CGACGTAAACGGCCACAAGTTCAGCGTGCGCGGCGAGGGCGAGGGCGATGCCACCAACGGCAAGCTGACC
CTGAAGTTCATCTGCACCACCGGCAAGCTGCCCGTGCCCTGGCCCACCCTCGTGACCACCCTGGGCTACG
GCCTGATGTGCTTCGCCCGCTACCCCGACCACATGAAGCAGCACGACTTCTTCAAGTCCGCCATGCCCGA
AGGCTACGTCCAGGAGCGCACCATCTTCTTCAAGGACGACGGCAACTACAAGACCCGCGCCGAGGTGAAG
TTCGAGGGCGACACCCTGGTGAACCGCATCGAGCTGAAGGGCATCGACTTCAAGGAGGACGGCAACATCC
TGGGGCACAAGCTGGAGTACAACTACAACAGCCACAACGTCTATATCATGGCCGACAAGCAGAAGAACGG
CATCAAGGCCAACTTCAAGATCCGCCACAACATCGAGGACTAAGAATTCTGCAGATATCCATCACACTGG
CGGCCGCTCGAGCATGCATCTAGAGGGCCCTATTCTATAGTGTCACCTAAATGCTAGAGCTCGCTGATCA
GCCTCGACTGTGCCTTCTAGTTGCCAGCCATCTGTTGTTTGCCCCTCCCCCGTGCCTTCCTTGACCCTGG
AAGGTGCCACTCCCACTGTCCTTTCCTAATAAAATGAGGAAATTGCATCGCATTGTCTGAGTAGGTGTCA
TTCTATTCTGGGGGGTGGGGTGGGGCAGGACAGCAAGGGGGAGGATTGGGAAGACAATAGCAGGCATGCT
GGGGATGCGGTGGGCTCTATGGCTTCTGAGGCGGAAAGAACCAGCTGGGGCTCTAGGGGGTATCCCC
[124 nt withheld, positions 2728-2851]
C
[91 nt withheld, positions 2853-2943]
A
[49 nt withheld, positions 2945-2993]
CCTTTGACGTTGGAGTCCACGTTCTTT
[37 nt withheld, positions 3021-3057]
ACCCTATCTCGGTCTATTCTTTTGATTTATAAGGGATTTTGCCGATTTCGGCCTATTGGTTAAAAAATGA
GCTGATTTAACAAAAATTTAACGCGAATTAATTCTGTGGAATGTGTGTCAGTTAGGGTGTGGAAAGTCCC
CAGGCTCCCCAGCAGGCAGAAGTATGCAAAGCATGCATCTCAATTAGTCAGCAACCAGGTGTGGAAAGTC
CCCAGGCTCCCCAGCAGGCAGAAGTATGCAAAGCATGCATCTCAATTAGTCAGCAACCATAGTCCCGCCC
CTAACTCCGCCCATCCCGCCCCTAACTCCGCCCAGTTCCGCCCATTCTCCGCCCCATGGCTGACTAATTT
TTTTTATTTATGCAGAGGCCGAGGCCGCCTCTGCCTCTGAGCTATTCCAGAAGTAGTGAGGAGGCTTTTT
TGGAGGCCTAGGCTTTTGCAAAAAGCTCCCGGGAGCTTGTATATCCATTTTCGGATCTGATCAAGAGACA
GGATGAGGATCGTTTCGCATGATTGAACAAGATGGATTGCACGCAGGTTCTCCGGCCGCTTGGGTGGAGA
GGCTATTCGGCTATGACTGGGCACAACAGACAATCGGCTGCTCTGATGCCGCCGTGTTCCGGCTGTCAGC
GCAGGGGCGCCCGGTTCTTTTTGTCAAGACCGACCTGTCCGGTGCCCTGAATGAACTGCAGGACGAGGCA
GCGCGGCTATCGTGGCTGGCCACGACGGGCGTTCCTTGCGCAGCTGTGCTCGACGTTGTCACTGAAGCGG
GAAGGGACTGGCTGCTATTGGGCGAAGTGCCGGGGCAGGATCTCCTGTCATCTCACCTTGCTCCTGCCGA
GAAAGTATCCATCATGGCTGATGCAATGCGGCGGCTGCATACGCTTGATCCGGCTACCTGCCCATTCGAC
CACCAAGCGAAACATCGCATCGAGCGAGCACGTACTCGGATGGAAGCCGGTCTTGTCGATCAGGATGATC
TGGACGAAGAGCATCAGGGGCTCGCGCCAGCCGAACTGTTCGCCAGGCTCAAGGCGCGCATGCCCGACGG
CGAGGATCTCGTCGTGACCCATGGCGATGCCTGCTTGCCGAATATCATGGTGGAAAATGGCCGCTTTTCT
GGATTCATCGACTGTGGCCGGCTGGGTGTGGCGGACCGCTATCAGGACATAGCGTTGGCTACCCGTGATA
TTGCTGAAGAGCTTGGCGGCGAATGGGCTGACCGCTTCCTCGTGCTTTACGGTATCGCCGCTCCCGATTC
GCAGCGCATCGCCTTCTATCGCCTTCTTGACGAGTTCTTCTGAGCGGGACTCTGGGGTTCGAAATGACCG
ACCAAGCGACGCCCAACCTGCCATCACGAGATTTCGATTCCACCGCCGCCTTCTATGAAAGGTTGGGCTT
CGGAATCGTTTTCCGGGACGCCGGCTGGATGATCCTCCAGCGCGGGGATCTCATGCTGGAGTTCTTCGCC
CACCCCAACTTGTTTATTGCAGCTTATAATGGTTACAAATAAAGCAATAGCATCACAAATTTCACAAATA
AAGCATTTTTTTCACTGCATTCTAGTTGTGGTTTGTCCAAACTCATCAATGTATCTTATCATGTCTGTAT
ACCGTCGACCTCTAGCTAGAGCTTGGCGTAATCATGGTCATAGCTGTTTCCTGTGTGAAATTGTTATCCG
CTCACAATTCCACACAACATACGAGCCGGAAGCATAAAGTGTAAAGCCTGGGGTGCCTAATGAGTGAGCT
AACTCACATTAATTGCGTTGCGCTCACTGCCCGCTTTCCAGTCGGGAAACCTGTCGTGCCAGCTGCATTA
ATGAATCGGCCAACGCGCGGGGAGAGGCGGTTTGCGTATTGGGCGCTCTTCCGCTTCCTCGCTCACTGAC
TCGCTGCGCTCGGTCGTTCGGCTGCGGCGAGCGGTATCAGCTCACTCAAAGGCGGTAATACGGTTATCCA
CAGAATCAGGGGATAACGCAGGAAAGAACATGTGAGCAAAAGGCCAGCAAAAGGCCAGGAACCGTAAAAA
GGCCGCGTTGCTGGCGTTTTTCCATAGGCTCCGCCCCCCTGACGAGCATCACAAAAATCGACGCTCAAGT
CAGAGGTGGCGAAACCCGACAGGACTATAAAGATACCAGGCGTTTCCCCCTGGAAGCTCCCTCGTGCGCT
CTCCTGTTCCGACCCTGCCGCTTACCGGATACCTGTCCGCCTTTCTCCCTTCGGGAAGCGTGGCGCTTTC
TCATAGCTCACGCTGTAGGTATCTCAGTTCGGTGTAGGTCGTTCGCTCCAAGCTGGGCTGTGTGCACGAA
CCCCCCGTTCAGCCCGACCGCTGCGCCTTATCCGGTAACTATCGTCTTGAGTCCAACCCGGTAAGACACG
ACTTATCGCCACTGGCAGCAGCCACTGGTAACAGGATTAGCAGAGCGAGGTATGTAGGCGGTGCTACAGA
GTTCTTGAAGTGGTGGCCTAACTACGGCTACACTAGAAGAACAGTATTTGGTATCTGCGCTCTGCTGAAG
CCAGTTACCTTCGGAAAAAGAGTTGGTAGCTCTTGATCCGGCAAACAAACCACCGCTGGTAGCGGTGGTT
TTTTTGTTTGCAAGCAGCAGATTACGCGCAGAAAAAAAGGATCTCAAGAAGATCCTTTGATCTTTTCTAC
GGGGTCTGACGCTCAGTGGAACGAAAACTCACGTTAAGGGATTTTGGTCATGAGATTATCAAAAAGGATC
TTCACCTAGATCCTTTTAAATTAAAAATGAAGTTTTAAATCAATCTAAAGTATATATGAGTAAACTTGGT
CTGACAGTTACCAATGCTTAATCAGTGAGGCACCTATCTCAGCGATCTGTCTATTTCGTTCATCCATAGT
TGCCTGACTCCCCGTCGTGTAGATAACTACGATACGGGAGGGCTTACCATCTGGCCCCAGTGCTGCAATG
ATACCGCGAGACCCACGCTCACCGGCTCCAGATTTATCAGCAATAAACCAGCCAGCCGGAAGGGCCGAGC
GCAGAAGTGGTCCTGCAACTTTATCCGCCTCCATCCAGTCTATTAATTGTTGCCGGGAAGCTAGAGTAAG
TAGTTCGCCAGTTAATAGTTTGCGCAACGTTGTTGCCATTGCTACAGGCATCGTGGTGTCACGCTCGTCG
TTTGGTATGGCTTCATTCAGCTCCGGTTCCCAACGATCAAGGCGAGTTACATGATCCCCCATGTTGTGCA
AAAAAGCGGTTAGCTCCTTCGGTCCTCCGATCGTTGTCAGAAGTAAGTTGGCCGCAGTGTTATCACTCAT
GGTTATGGCAGCACTGCATAATTCTCTTACTGTCATGCCATCCGTAAGATGCTTTTCTGTGACTGGTGAG
TACTCAACCAAGTCATTCTGAGAATAGTGTATGCGGCGACCGAGTTGCTCTTGCCCGGCGTCAATACGGG
ATAATACCGCGCCACATAGCAGAACTTTAAAAGTGCTCATCATTGGAAAACGTTCTTCGGGGCGAAAACT
CTCAAGGATCTTACCGCTGTTGAGATCCAGTTCGATGTAACCCACTCGTGCACCCAACTGATCTTCAGCA
TCTTTTACTTTCACCAGCGTTTCTGGGTGAGCAAAAACAGGAAGGCAAAATGCCGCAAAAAAGGGAATAA
GGGCGACACGGAAATGTTGAATACTCATACTCTTCCTTTTTCAATATTATTGAAGCATTTATCAGGGTTA
TTGTCTCATGAGCGGATACATATTTGAATGTATTTAGAAAAATAAACAAATAGGGGTTCCGCGCACATTT
CCCCGAAAAGTGCCACCTGACGTCGACGGATCGGGAGATCTCCCGATCCCCTATGGTGCACTCTCAGTAC
AATCTGCTCTGATGCCGCATAGTTAAGCCAGTATCTGCTCCCTGCTTGTGTGTTGGAGGTCGCTGAGTAG
TGCGCGAGCAAAATTTAAGCTACAACAAGGCAAGGCTTGACCGACAATTGCATGAAGAATCTGCTTAGGG
TTAGGCGTTTTGCGCTGCTTCGCGATGTACGGGCCAGATATACGCGTT
